Addgene plasmid #161624: IDG_SCN2B_OE_1
Purpose: Overexpresses SCN2B
Depositing lab: Mike McManus. Depositing organization: University of California, San Francisco (UCSF).
Backbone
  Vector backbone: pLX304
  Vector type: Mammalian Expression
  Selectable markers: Blasticidin
Growth in bacteria
  Bacterial resistance: Ampicillin, 100 μg/mL
  Growth temperature: 30°C
  Growth strain: NEB Stable
  Copy number: Low Copy
Gene/Insert
  Gene/Insert name: SCN2B
  Species: H. sapiens (human)
  Entrez Gene: SCN2B (a.k.a. ATFB14)
  Tag / fusion protein: V5 (C terminal on backbone)
  Cloning method: Gateway Cloning
Terms and licenses: Academic/Nonprofit Terms; Industry Terms: Not Available to Industry
How to cite: IDG_SCN2B_OE_1 was a gift from Mike McManus (Addgene plasmid # 161624 ; http://n2t.net/addgene:161624 ; RRID:Addgene_161624)
