[The description below was written by a language model from this plasmid's Addgene catalogue record and pLannotate feature annotations shown in this document.]
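Description:
IDG_SCN2B_OE_1 is a mammalian overexpression construct for human SCN2B, built in the pLX304 backbone by Gateway cloning. Although catalogued simply as a mammalian expression vector, the annotated 8,367 nt sequence shows the architecture of a third-generation, self-inactivating HIV-1 lentiviral transfer plasmid. An RSV promoter drives a truncated 5' LTR, followed by the Ψ packaging signal with a gag fragment, the Rev response element for Rev-dependent nuclear export of the genomic RNA, a cPPT/CTS element, and a ΔU3 3' LTR that disables LTR promoter activity after integration. An SV40 poly(A) signal lies downstream of the 3' LTR. In bacteria the plasmid carries AmpR for ampicillin selection and a ColE1/pUC-type origin, though the record lists it as low copy. f1 and SV40 origins are also present. The short lacI, RSF ori and lacZα fragments appear to be backbone remnants.

The payload sits between the LTRs as two independent cassettes. A human PGK promoter drives the blasticidin S deaminase gene (BSD), allowing blasticidin selection of transfected or transduced mammalian cells. Downstream, the CMV enhancer/promoter drives the SCN2B coding sequence, which encodes the β2 auxiliary subunit of voltage-gated sodium channels. The open reading frame is flanked by attB1 and attB2 sites left by Gateway recombination and is followed by a backbone-encoded V5 epitope, giving a C-terminal tag for detecting the protein with anti-V5 antibodies. A WPRE after the tag enhances transcript stability and expression. The stated purpose is SCN2B overexpression, and the lentiviral elements would allow stable delivery with blasticidin selection and V5-based confirmation of expression.
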