Features (pLannotate 1.2.2; 32 found; start..end, strand, type, name):
      1..56      +  rep_origin     RSF ori (fragment): Plasmids containing the RSF 1030 origin of replication can be propagated in E. coli cells that contain additional plasmids with compatible origins.
     58..150     +  CDS            lacI (fragment): lac repressor; lacI; The lac repressor binds to the lac operator to inhibit transcription in E. coli. This inhibition can be relieved by adding lactose or isopropyl-β-D-thiogalactopyranoside (IPTG).
    163..184     +  protein_bind   CAP binding site: CAP binding activates transcription in the presence of cAMP. E. coli catabolite activator protein
    199..229     +  promoter       lac promoter: promoter for the E. coli lac operon
    237..253     +  protein_bind   lac operator: The lac repressor binds to the lac operator to inhibit transcription in E. coli. This inhibition can be relieved by adding lactose or isopropyl-β-D-thiogalactopyranoside (IPTG). lac repressor encoded by lacI
    298..316     +  promoter       T3 promoter: promoter for bacteriophage T3 RNA polymerase
    344..570     +  promoter       RSV promoter: Rous sarcoma virus enhancer/promoter
    571..751     +  LTR            5' LTR (truncated): truncated 5' long terminal repeat (LTR) from HIV-1
    798..923     +  misc_feature   HIV-1 Ψ: packaging signal of human immunodeficiency virus type 1
    907..1270    +  CDS            HIV-1 gag (fragment): gag protein from human immunodeficiency virus 1; gag
   1416..1649    +  misc_feature   RRE: The Rev response element (RRE) of HIV-1 allows for Rev-dependent mRNA export from the nucleus to the cytoplasm.
   2026..2052    +  CDS            Rev (fragment): human immunodeficiency virus 1 (HIV-1) Rev protein; rev; enhances nuclear export of unspliced and incompletely spliced viral mRNAs
   2053..2553    +  promoter       hPGK promoter: human phosphoglycerate kinase 1 promoter
   2565..2960    +  CDS            BSD: blasticidin S deaminase; Aspergillus terreus BSD; confers resistance to blasticidin
   3020..3137    +  misc_feature   cPPT/CTS: central polypurine tract and central termination sequence of HIV-1
   3254..3557    +  enhancer       CMV enhancer: human cytomegalovirus immediate early enhancer
   3558..3761    +  promoter       CMV promoter: human cytomegalovirus (CMV) immediate early promoter
   3785..3802    +  protein_bind   attB1 (fragment): mutant version of attB; core recombination site for the Gateway® BP reaction BP Clonase™
   3808..4452    +  CDS            SCN2B: SCN2B_HUMAN - Experimental evidence at protein level: Swiss-Prot protein existence level 1. Crucial in the assembly, expression, and functional modulation of the heterotrimeric complex of the sodium channel. The subunit beta-2 causes an increase in the plasma membrane surface area and in its folding into microvilli. Interacts with TNR may play a crucial role in clustering and regulation of activity of sodium channels at nodes of Ranvier (By similarity). From Homo sapiens (Human).
   4454..4478    -  protein_bind   attB2: mutant version of attB; recombination site for the Gateway® BP reaction BP Clonase™
   4480..4521    +  CDS            V5 tag: epitope tag from simian virus 5
   4563..5151    +  misc_feature   WPRE: woodchuck hepatitis virus posttranscriptional regulatory element
   5202..5221    +  misc_feature   cPPT/CTS (fragment): central polypurine tract and central termination sequence of HIV-1
   5223..5456    +  LTR            3' LTR (ΔU3): self-inactivating 3' long terminal repeat (LTR) from HIV-1
   5534..5655    +  polyA_signal   SV40 poly(A) signal: SV40 polyadenylation signal
   5695..5830    +  rep_origin     SV40 ori: SV40 origin of replication
   5851..5869    -  promoter       T7 promoter: promoter for bacteriophage T7 RNA polymerase
   5877..6032    +  CDS            lacZα (fragment): LacZα fragment of β-galactosidase; lacZ fragment
   6037..6465    +  rep_origin     f1 ori (sequence partly withheld): f1 bacteriophage origin of replication; arrow indicates direction of (+) strand synthesis
   6518..6622    +  promoter       AmpR promoter: bla
   6623..7483    +  CDS            AmpR: β-lactamase; bla; confers resistance to ampicillin, carbenicillin, and related antibiotics
   7654..8242    +  rep_origin     ori: high-copy-number ColE1/pMB1/pBR322/pUC origin of replication
>Addgene plasmid #161624 | IDG_SCN2B_OE_1 | addgene full sequence | sequence record 334519 | Addgene NGS Result
CGCTCGCCGCAGCCGAACGACCGAGCGCAGCGAGTCAGTGAGCGAGGAAGCGGAAGAGCGCCCAATACGC
AAACCGCCTCTCCCCGCGCGTTGGCCGATTCATTAATGCAGCTGGCACGACAGGTTTCCCGACTGGAAAG
CGGGCAGTGAGCGCAACGCAATTAATGTGAGTTAGCTCACTCATTAGGCACCCCAGGCTTTACACTTTAT
GCTTCCGGCTCGTATGTTGTGTGGAATTGTGAGCGGATAACAATTTCACACAGGAAACAGCTATGACCAT
GATTACGCCAAGCGCGCAATTAACCCTCACTAAAGGGAACAAAAGCTGGAGCTGCAAGCTTAATGTAGTC
TTATGCAATACTCTTGTAGTCTTGCAACATGGTAACGATGAGTTAGCAACATGCCTTACAAGGAGAGAAA
AAGCACCGTGCATGCCGATTGGTGGAAGTAAGGTGGTACGATCGTGCCTTATTAGGAAGGCAACAGACGG
GTCTGACATGGATTGGACGAACCACTGAATTGCCGCATTGCAGAGATATTGTATTTAAGTGCCTAGCTCG
ATACATAAACGGGTCTCTCTGGTTAGACCAGATCTGAGCCTGGGAGCTCTCTGGCTAACTAGGGAACCCA
CTGCTTAAGCCTCAATAAAGCTTGCCTTGAGTGCTTCAAGTAGTGTGTGCCCGTCTGTTGTGTGACTCTG
GTAACTAGAGATCCCTCAGACCCTTTTAGTCAGTGTGGAAAATCTCTAGCAGTGGCGCCCGAACAGGGAC
TTGAAAGCGAAAGGGAAACCAGAGGAGCTCTCTCGACGCAGGACTCGGCTTGCTGAAGCGCGCACGGCAA
GAGGCGAGGGGCGGCGACTGGTGAGTACGCCAAAAATTTTGACTAGCGGAGGCTAGAAGGAGAGAGATGG
GTGCGAGAGCGTCAGTATTAAGCGGGGGAGAATTAGATCGCGATGGGAAAAAATTCGGTTAAGGCCAGGG
GGAAAGAAAAAATATAAATTAAAACATATAGTATGGGCAAGCAGGGAGCTAGAACGATTCGCAGTTAATC
CTGGCCTGTTAGAAACATCAGAAGGCTGTAGACAAATACTGGGACAGCTACAACCATCCCTTCAGACAGG
ATCAGAAGAACTTAGATCATTATATAATACAGTAGCAACCCTCTATTGTGTGCATCAAAGGATAGAGATA
AAAGACACCAAGGAAGCTTTAGACAAGATAGAGGAAGAGCAAAACAAAAGTAAGACCACCGCACAGCAAG
CGGCCGCTGATCTTCAGACCTGGAGGAGGAGATATGAGGGACAATTGGAGAAGTGAATTATATAAATATA
AAGTAGTAAAAATTGAACCATTAGGAGTAGCACCCACCAAGGCAAAGAGAAGAGTGGTGCAGAGAGAAAA
AAGAGCAGTGGGAATAGGAGCTTTGTTCCTTGGGTTCTTGGGAGCAGCAGGAAGCACTATGGGCGCAGCG
TCAATGACGCTGACGGTACAGGCCAGACAATTATTGTCTGGTATAGTGCAGCAGCAGAACAATTTGCTGA
GGGCTATTGAGGCGCAACAGCATCTGTTGCAACTCACAGTCTGGGGCATCAAGCAGCTCCAGGCAAGAAT
CCTGGCTGTGGAAAGATACCTAAAGGATCAACAGCTCCTGGGGATTTGGGGTTGCTCTGGAAAACTCATT
TGCACCACTGCTGTGCCTTGGAATGCTAGTTGGAGTAATAAATCTCTGGAACAGATTTGGAATCACACGA
CCTGGATGGAGTGGGACAGAGAAATTAACAATTACACAAGCTTAATACACTCCTTAATTGAAGAATCGCA
AAACCAGCAAGAAAAGAATGAACAAGAATTATTGGAATTAGATAAATGGGCAAGTTTGTGGAATTGGTTT
AACATAACAAATTGGCTGTGGTATATAAAATTATTCATAATGATAGTAGGAGGCTTGGTAGGTTTAAGAA
TAGTTTTTGCTGTACTTTCTATAGTGAATAGAGTTAGGCAGGGATATTCACCATTATCGTTTCAGACCCA
CCTCCCAACCCCGAGGGGACCCTTGCGCCTTTTCCAAGGCAGCCCTGGGTTTGCGCAGGGACGCGGCTGC
TCTGGGCGTGGTTCCGGGAAACGCAGCGGCGCCGACCCTGGGTCTCGCACATTCTTCACGTCCGTTCGCA
GCGTCACCCGGATCTTCGCCGCTACCCTTGTGGGCCCCCCGGCGACGCTTCCTGCTCCGCCCCTAAGTCG
GGAAGGTTCCTTGCGGTTCGCGGCGTGCCGGACGTGACAAACGGAAGCCGCACGTCTCACTAGTACCCTC
GCAGACGGACAGCGCCAGGGAGCAATGGCAGCGCGCCGACCGCGATGGGCTGTGGCCAATAGCGGCTGCT
CAGCAGGGCGCGCCGAGAGCAGCGGCCGGGAAGGGGCGGTGCGGGAGGCGGGGTGTGGGGCGGTAGTGTG
GGCCCTGTTCCTGCCCGCGCGGTGTTCCGCATTCTGCAAGCCTCCGGAGCGCACGTCGGCAGTCGGCTCC
CTCGTTGACCGAATCACCGACCTCTCTCCCCAGGGGGTACCACCATGGCCAAGCCTTTGTCTCAAGAAGA
ATCCACCCTCATTGAAAGAGCAACGGCTACAATCAACAGCATCCCCATCTCTGAAGACTACAGCGTCGCC
AGCGCAGCTCTCTCTAGCGACGGCCGCATCTTCACTGGTGTCAATGTATATCATTTTACTGGGGGACCTT
GTGCAGAACTCGTGGTGCTGGGCACTGCTGCTGCTGCGGCAGCTGGCAACCTGACTTGTATCGTCGCGAT
CGGAAATGAGAACAGGGGCATCTTGAGCCCCTGCGGACGGTGCCGACAGGTGCTTCTCGATCTGCATCCT
GGGATCAAAGCCATAGTGAAGGACAGTGATGGACAGCCGACGGCAGTTGGGATTCGTGAATTGCTGCCCT
CTGGTTATGTGTGGGAGGGCCTGCAGCTGCAGTAGTAAGAATTCTAGATCTTGAGACAAATGGCAGTATT
CATCCACAATTTTAAAAGAAAAGGGGGGATTGGGGGGTACAGTGCAGGGGAAAGAATAGTAGACATAATA
GCAACAGACATACAAACTAAAGAATTACAAAAACAAATTACAAAAATTCAAAATTTTCGGGTTTATTACA
GGGACAGCAGAGATCCACTTTGGCGCCGGCTCGAGGGGGCCCGGGGTTATTAATAGTAATCAATTACGGG
GTCATTAGTTCATAGCCCATATATGGAGTTCCGCGTTACATAACTTACGGTAAATGGCCCGCCTGGCTGA
CCGCCCAACGACCCCCGCCCATTGACGTCAATAATGACGTATGTTCCCATAGTAACGCCAATAGGGACTT
TCCATTGACGTCAATGGGTGGAGTATTTACGGTAAACTGCCCACTTGGCAGTACATCAAGTGTATCATAT
GCCAAGTACGCCCCCTATTGACGTCAATGACGGTAAATGGCCCGCCTGGCATTATGCCCAGTACATGACC
TTATGGGACTTTCCTACTTGGCAGTACATCTACGTATTAGTCATCGCTATTACCATGGTGATGCGGTTTT
GGCAGTACATCAATGGGCGTGGATAGCGGTTTGACTCACGGGGATTTCCAAGTCTCCACCCCATTGACGT
CAATGGGAGTTTGTTTTGGCACCAAAATCAACGGGACTTTCCAAAATGTCGTAACAACTCCGCCCCATTG
ACGCAAATGGGCGGTAGGCGTGTACGGTGGGAGGTCTATATAAGCAGAGCTCTCTGGCTAACTGTCGGGA
TCAACAAGTTTGTACAAAAAAGTTGGCATGCACAGAGATGCCTGGCTACCTCGCCCTGCCTTCAGCCTCA
CGGGGCTCAGTCTCTTTTTCTCTTTGGTGCCACCAGGACGGAGCATGGAGGTCACAGTACCTGCCACCCT
CAACGTCCTCAATGGCTCTGACGCCCGCCTGCCCTGCACCTTCAACTCCTGCTACACAGTGAACCACAAA
CAGTTCTCCCTGAACTGGACTTACCAGGAGTGCAACAACTGCTCTGAGGAGATGTTCCTCCAGTTCCGCA
TGAAGATCATTAACCTGAAGCTGGAGCGGTTTCAAGACCGCGTGGAGTTCTCAGGGAACCCCAGCAAGTA
CGATGTGTCGGTGATGCTGAGAAACGTGCAGCCGGAGGATGAGGGGATTTACAACTGCTACATCATGAAC
CCCCCTGACCGCCACCGTGGCCATGGCAAGATCCATCTGCAGGTCCTCATGGAAGAGCCCCCTGAGCGGG
ACTCCACGGTGGCCGTGATTGTGGGTGCCTCCGTCGGGGGCTTCCTGGCTGTGGTCATCTTGGTGCTGAT
GGTGGTCAAGTGTGTGAGGAGAAAAAAAGAGCAGAAGCTGAGCACAGATGACCTGAAGACCGAGGAGGAG
GGCAAGACGGACGGTGAAGGCAACCCGGATGATGGCGCCAAGTACCCAACTTTCTTGTACAAAGTGGTTG
GTAAGCCTATCCCTAACCCTCTCCTCGGTCTCGATTCTACGTAGTAATGAGCTAGCGCTAACCGGTGGCG
CGTTAAGTCGACAATCAACCTCTGGATTACAAAATTTGTGAAAGATTGACTGGTATTCTTAACTATGTTG
CTCCTTTTACGCTATGTGGATACGCTGCTTTAATGCCTTTGTATCATGCTATTGCTTCCCGTATGGCTTT
CATTTTCTCCTCCTTGTATAAATCCTGGTTGCTGTCTCTTTATGAGGAGTTGTGGCCCGTTGTCAGGCAA
CGTGGCGTGGTGTGCACTGTGTTTGCTGACGCAACCCCCACTGGTTGGGGCATTGCCACCACCTGTCAGC
TCCTTTCCGGGACTTTCGCTTTCCCCCTCCCTATTGCCACGGCGGAACTCATCGCCGCCTGCCTTGCCCG
CTGCTGGACAGGGGCTCGGCTGTTGGGCACTGACAATTCCGTGGTGTTGTCGGGGAAATCATCGTCCTTT
CCTTGGCTGCTCGCCTGTGTTGCCACCTGGATTCTGCGCGGGACGTCCTTCTGCTACGTCCCTTCGGCCC
TCAATCCAGCGGACCTTCCTTCCCGCGGCCTGCTGCCGGCTCTGCGGCCTCTTCCGCGTCTTCGCCTTCG
CCCTCAGACGAGTCGGATCTCCCTTTGGGCCGCCTCCCCGCGTCGACTTTAAGACCAATGACTTACAAGG
CAGCTGTAGATCTTAGCCACTTTTTAAAAGAAAAGGGGGGACTGGAAGGGCTAATTCACTCCCAACGAAG
ACAAGATCTGCTTTTTGCTTGTACTGGGTCTCTCTGGTTAGACCAGATCTGAGCCTGGGAGCTCTCTGGC
TAACTAGGGAACCCACTGCTTAAGCCTCAATAAAGCTTGCCTTGAGTGCTTCAAGTAGTGTGTGCCCGTC
TGTTGTGTGACTCTGGTAACTAGAGATCCCTCAGACCCTTTTAGTCAGTGTGGAAAATCTCTAGCAGTAC
GTATAGTAGTTCATGTCATCTTATTATTCAGTATTTATAACTTGCAAAGAAATGAATATCAGAGAGTGAG
AGGAACTTGTTTATTGCAGCTTATAATGGTTACAAATAAAGCAATAGCATCACAAATTTCACAAATAAAG
CATTTTTTTCACTGCATTCTAGTTGTGGTTTGTCCAAACTCATCAATGTATCTTATCATGTCTGGCTCTA
GCTATCCCGCCCCTAACTCCGCCCATCCCGCCCCTAACTCCGCCCAGTTCCGCCCATTCTCCGCCCCATG
GCTGACTAATTTTTTTTATTTATGCAGAGGCCGAGGCCGCCTCGGCCTCTGAGCTATTCCAGAAGTAGTG
AGGAGGCTTTTTTGGAGGCCTAGGGACGTACCCAATTCGCCCTATAGTGAGTCGTATTACGCGCGCTCAC
TGGCCGTCGTTTTACAACGTCGTGACTGGGAAAACCCTGGCGTTACCCAACTTAATCGCCTTGCAGCACA
TCCCCCTTTCGCCAGCTGGCGTAATAGCGAAGAGGCCCGCACCGATCGCCCTTCCCAACAGTTGCGCAGC
CTGAATGGCGAATGGG
[124 nt withheld, positions 6037-6160]
C
[91 nt withheld, positions 6162-6252]
A
[49 nt withheld, positions 6254-6302]
CCTTTGACGTTGGAGTCCACGTTCTTT
[37 nt withheld, positions 6330-6366]
ACCCTATCTCGGTCTATTCTTTTGATTTATAAGGGATTTTGCCGATTTCGGCCTATTGGTTAAAAAATGA
GCTGATTTAACAAAAATTTAACGCGAATTTTAACAAAATATTAACGCTTACAATTTAGGTGGCACTTTTC
GGGGAAATGTGCGCGGAACCCCTATTTGTTTATTTTTCTAAATACATTCAAATATGTATCCGCTCATGAG
ACAATAACCCTGATAAATGCTTCAATAATATTGAAAAAGGAAGAGTATGAGTATTCAACATTTCCGTGTC
GCCCTTATTCCCTTTTTTGCGGCATTTTGCCTTCCTGTTTTTGCTCACCCAGAAACGCTGGTGAAAGTAA
AAGATGCTGAAGATCAGTTGGGTGCACGAGTGGGTTACATCGAACTGGATCTCAACAGCGGTAAGATCCT
TGAGAGTTTTCGCCCCGAAGAACGTTTTCCAATGATGAGCACTTTTAAAGTTCTGCTATGTGGCGCGGTA
TTATCCCGTATTGACGCCGGGCAAGAGCAACTCGGTCGCCGCATACACTATTCTCAGAATGACTTGGTTG
AGTACTCACCAGTCACAGAAAAGCATCTTACGGATGGCATGACAGTAAGAGAATTATGCAGTGCTGCCAT
AACCATGAGTGATAACACTGCGGCCAACTTACTTCTGACAACGATCGGAGGACCGAAGGAGCTAACCGCT
TTTTTGCACAACATGGGGGATCATGTAACTCGCCTTGATCGTTGGGAACCGGAGCTGAATGAAGCCATAC
CAAACGACGAGCGTGACACCACGATGCCTGTAGCAATGGCAACAACGTTGCGCAAACTATTAACTGGCGA
ACTACTTACTCTAGCTTCCCGGCAACAATTAATAGACTGGATGGAGGCGGATAAAGTTGCAGGACCACTT
CTGCGCTCGGCCCTTCCGGCTGGCTGGTTTATTGCTGATAAATCTGGAGCCGGTGAGCGTGGGTCTCGCG
GTATCATTGCAGCACTGGGGCCAGATGGTAAGCCCTCCCGTATCGTAGTTATCTACACGACGGGGAGTCA
GGCAACTATGGATGAACGAAATAGACAGATCGCTGAGATAGGTGCCTCACTGATTAAGCATTGGTAACTG
TCAGACCAAGTTTACTCATATATACTTTAGATTGATTTAAAACTTCATTTTTAATTTAAAAGGATCTAGG
TGAAGATCCTTTTTGATAATCTCATGACCAAAATCCCTTAACGTGAGTTTTCGTTCCACTGAGCGTCAGA
CCCCGTAGAAAAGATCAAAGGATCTTCTTGAGATCCTTTTTTTCTGCGCGTAATCTGCTGCTTGCAAACA
AAAAAACCACCGCTACCAGCGGTGGTTTGTTTGCCGGATCAAGAGCTACCAACTCTTTTTCCGAAGGTAA
CTGGCTTCAGCAGAGCGCAGATACCAAATACTGTTCTTCTAGTGTAGCCGTAGTTAGGCCACCACTTCAA
GAACTCTGTAGCACCGCCTACATACCTCGCTCTGCTAATCCTGTTACCAGTGGCTGCTGCCAGTGGCGAT
AAGTCGTGTCTTACCGGGTTGGACTCAAGACGATAGTTACCGGATAAGGCGCAGCGGTCGGGCTGAACGG
GGGGTTCGTGCACACAGCCCAGCTTGGAGCGAACGACCTACACCGAACTGAGATACCTACAGCGTGAGCT
ATGAGAAAGCGCCACGCTTCCCGAAGGGAGAAAGGCGGACAGGTATCCGGTAAGCGGCAGGGTCGGAACA
GGAGAGCGCACGAGGGAGCTTCCAGGGGGAAACGCCTGGTATCTTTATAGTCCTGTCGGGTTTCGCCACC
TCTGACTTGAGCGTCGATTTTTGTGATGCTCGTCAGGGGGGCGGAGCCTATGGAAAAACGCCAGCAACGC
GGCCTTTTTACGGTTCCTGGCCTTTTGCTGGCCTTTTGCTCACATGTTCTTTCCTGCGTTATCCCCTGAT
TCTGTGGATAACCGTATTACCGCCTTTGAGTGAGCTGATAC
