>Addgene plasmid #161624 | IDG_SCN2B_OE_1 | depositor full sequence | sequence record 313323 | Full Sequence
ATGCACAGAGATGCCTGGCTACCTCGCCCTGCCTTCAGCCTCACGGGGCTCAGTCTCTTTTTCTCTTTGG
TGCCACCAGGACGGAGCATGGAGGTCACAGTACCTGCCACCCTCAACGTCCTCAATGGCTCTGACGCCCG
CCTGCCCTGCACCTTCAACTCCTGCTACACAGTGAACCACAAACAGTTCTCCCTGAACTGGACTTACCAG
GAGTGCAACAACTGCTCTGAGGAGATGTTCCTCCAGTTCCGCATGAAGATCATTAACCTGAAGCTGGAGC
GGTTTCAAGACCGCGTGGAGTTCTCAGGGAACCCCAGCAAGTACGATGTGTCGGTGATGCTGAGAAACGT
GCAGCCGGAGGATGAGGGGATTTACAACTGCTACATCATGAACCCCCCTGACCGCCACCGTGGCCATGGC
AAGATCCATCTGCAGGTCCTCATGGAAGAGCCCCCTGAGCGGGACTCCACGGTGGCCGTGATTGTGGGTG
CCTCCGTCGGGGGCTTCCTGGCTGTGGTCATCTTGGTGCTGATGGTGGTCAAGTGTGTGAGGAGAAAAAA
AGAGCAGAAGCTGAGCACAGATGACCTGAAGACCGAGGAGGAGGGCAAGACGGACGGTGAAGGCAACCCG
GATGATGGCGCCAAGTACCCAACTTTCTTGTACAAAGTGGTTGGTAAGCCTATCCCTAACCCTCTCCTCG
GTCTCGATTCTACGTAG
